>Addgene plasmid #219205 | SFFV-TRAFD1-Brd 263 | addgene full sequence | sequence record 448982 | Addgene NGS Result
ATTTATGCAGAGGCCGAGGCCGCCTCGGCCTCTGAGCTATTCCAGAAGTAGTGAGGAGGCTTTTTTGGAG
GCCTAGGGACGTACCCAATTCGCCCTATAGTGAGTCGTATTACGCGCGCTCACTGGCCGTCGTTTTACAA
CGTCGTGACTGGGAAAACCCTGGCGTTACCCAACTTAATCGCCTTGCAGCACATCCCCCTTTCGCCAGCT
GGCGTAATAGCGAAGAGGCCCGCACCGATCGCCCTTCCCAACAGTTGCGCAGCCTGAATGGCGAATGGG
[124 nt withheld, positions 280-403]
C
[91 nt withheld, positions 405-495]
A
[49 nt withheld, positions 497-545]
CCTTTGACGTTGGAGTCCACGTTCTTT
[37 nt withheld, positions 573-609]
ACCCTATCTCGGTCTATTCTTTTGATTTATAAGGGATTTTGCCGATTTCGGCCTATTGGTTAAAAAATGA
GCTGATTTAACAAAAATTTAACGCGAATTTTAACAAAATATTAACGCTTACAATTTAGGTGGCACTTTTC
GGGGAAATGTGCGCGGAACCCCTATTTGTTTATTTTTCTAAATACATTCAAATATGTATCCGCTCATGAG
ACAATAACCCTGATAAATGCTTCAATAATATTGAAAAAGGAAGAGTATGAGTATTCAACATTTCCGTGTC
GCCCTTATTCCCTTTTTTGCGGCATTTTGCCTTCCTGTTTTTGCTCACCCAGAAACGCTGGTGAAAGTAA
AAGATGCTGAAGATCAGTTGGGTGCACGAGTGGGTTACATCGAACTGGATCTCAACAGCGGTAAGATCCT
TGAGAGTTTTCGCCCCGAAGAACGTTTTCCAATGATGAGCACTTTTAAAGTTCTGCTATGTGGCGCGGTA
TTATCCCGTATTGACGCCGGGCAAGAGCAACTCGGTCGCCGCATACACTATTCTCAGAATGACTTGGTTG
AGTACTCACCAGTCACAGAAAAGCATCTTACGGATGGCATGACAGTAAGAGAATTATGCAGTGCTGCCAT
AACCATGAGTGATAACACTGCGGCCAACTTACTTCTGACAACGATCGGAGGACCGAAGGAGCTAACCGCT
TTTTTGCACAACATGGGGGATCATGTAACTCGCCTTGATCGTTGGGAACCGGAGCTGAATGAAGCCATAC
CAAACGACGAGCGTGACACCACGATGCCTGTAGCAATGGCAACAACGTTGCGCAAACTATTAACTGGCGA
ACTACTTACTCTAGCTTCCCGGCAACAATTAATAGACTGGATGGAGGCGGATAAAGTTGCAGGACCACTT
CTGCGCTCGGCCCTTCCGGCTGGCTGGTTTATTGCTGATAAATCTGGAGCCGGTGAGCGTGGGTCTCGCG
GTATCATTGCAGCACTGGGGCCAGATGGTAAGCCCTCCCGTATCGTAGTTATCTACACGACGGGGAGTCA
GGCAACTATGGATGAACGAAATAGACAGATCGCTGAGATAGGTGCCTCACTGATTAAGCATTGGTAACTG
TCAGACCAAGTTTACTCATATATACTTTAGATTGATTTAAAACTTCATTTTTAATTTAAAAGGATCTAGG
TGAAGATCCTTTTTGATAATCTCATGACCAAAATCCCTTAACGTGAGTTTTCGTTCCACTGAGCGTCAGA
CCCCGTAGAAAAGATCAAAGGATCTTCTTGAGATCCTTTTTTTCTGCGCGTAATCTGCTGCTTGCAAACA
AAAAAACCACCGCTACCAGCGGTGGTTTGTTTGCCGGATCAAGAGCTACCAACTCTTTTTCCGAAGGTAA
CTGGCTTCAGCAGAGCGCAGATACCAAATACTGTTCTTCTAGTGTAGCCGTAGTTAGGCCACCACTTCAA
GAACTCTGTAGCACCGCCTACATACCTCGCTCTGCTAATCCTGTTACCAGTGGCTGCTGCCAGTGGCGAT
AAGTCGTGTCTTACCGGGTTGGACTCAAGACGATAGTTACCGGATAAGGCGCAGCGGTCGGGCTGAACGG
GGGGTTCGTGCACACAGCCCAGCTTGGAGCGAACGACCTACACCGAACTGAGATACCTACAGCGTGAGCT
ATGAGAAAGCGCCACGCTTCCCGAAGGGAGAAAGGCGGACAGGTATCCGGTAAGCGGCAGGGTCGGAACA
GGAGAGCGCACGAGGGAGCTTCCAGGGGGAAACGCCTGGTATCTTTATAGTCCTGTCGGGTTTCGCCACC
TCTGACTTGAGCGTCGATTTTTGTGATGCTCGTCAGGGGGGCGGAGCCTATGGAAAAACGCCAGCAACGC
GGCCTTTTTACGGTTCCTGGCCTTTTGCTGGCCTTTTGCTCACATGTTCTTTCCTGCGTTATCCCCTGAT
TCTGTGGATAACCGTATTACCGCCTTTGAGTGAGCTGATACCGCTCGCCGCAGCCGAACGACCGAGCGCA
GCGAGTCAGTGAGCGAGGAAGCGGAAGAGCGCCCAATACGCAAACCGCCTCTCCCCGCGCGTTGGCCGAT
TCATTAATGCAGCTGGCACGACAGGTTTCCCGACTGGAAAGCGGGCAGTGAGCGCAACGCAATTAATGTG
AGTTAGCTCACTCATTAGGCACCCCAGGCTTTACACTTTATGCTTCCGGCTCGTATGTTGTGTGGAATTG
TGAGCGGATAACAATTTCACACAGGAAACAGCTATGACCATGATTACGCCAAGCGCGCAATTAACCCTCA
CTAAAGGGAACAAAAGCTGGAGCTGCAAGCTTAATGTAGTCTTATGCAATACTCTTGTAGTCTTGCAACA
TGGTAACGATGAGTTAGCAACATGCCTTACAAGGAGAGAAAAAGCACCGTGCATGCCGATTGGTGGAAGT
AAGGTGGTACGATCGTGCCTTATTAGGAAGGCAACAGACGGGTCTGACATGGATTGGACGAACCACTGAA
TTGCCGCATTGCAGAGATATTGTATTTAAGTGCCTAGCTCGATACATAAACGGGTCTCTCTGGTTAGACC
AGATCTGAGCCTGGGAGCTCTCTGGCTAACTAGGGAACCCACTGCTTAAGCCTCAATAAAGCTTGCCTTG
AGTGCTTCAAGTAGTGTGTGCCCGTCTGTTGTGTGACTCTGGTAACTAGAGATCCCTCAGACCCTTTTAG
TCAGTGTGGAAAATCTCTAGCAGTGGCGCCCGAACAGGGACTTGAAAGCGAAAGGGAAACCAGAGGAGCT
CTCTCGACGCAGGACTCGGCTTGCTGAAGCGCGCACGGCAAGAGGCGAGGGGCGGCGACTGGTGAGTACG
CCAAAAATTTTGACTAGCGGAGGCTAGAAGGAGAGAGATGGGTGCGAGAGCGTCAGTATTAAGCGGGGGA
GAATTAGATCGCGATGGGAAAAAATTCGGTTAAGGCCAGGGGGAAAGAAAAAATATAAATTAAAACATAT
AGTATGGGCAAGCAGGGAGCTAGAACGATTCGCAGTTAATCCTGGCCTGTTAGAAACATCAGAAGGCTGT
AGACAAATACTGGGACAGCTACAACCATCCCTTCAGACAGGATCAGAAGAACTTAGATCATTATATAATA
CAGTAGCAACCCTCTATTGTGTGCATCAAAGGATAGAGATAAAAGACACCAAGGAAGCTTTAGACAAGAT
AGAGGAAGAGCAAAACAAAAGTAAGACCACCGCACAGCAAGCGGCCGCTGATCTTCAGACCTGGAGGAGG
AGATATGAGGGACAATTGGAGAAGTGAATTATATAAATATAAAGTAGTAAAAATTGAACCATTAGGAGTA
GCACCCACCAAGGCAAAGAGAAGAGTGGTGCAGAGAGAAAAAAGAGCAGTGGGAATAGGAGCTTTGTTCC
TTGGGTTCTTGGGAGCAGCAGGAAGCACTATGGGCGCAGCGTCAATGACGCTGACGGTACAGGCCAGACA
ATTATTGTCTGGTATAGTGCAGCAGCAGAACAATTTGCTGAGGGCTATTGAGGCGCAACAGCATCTGTTG
CAACTCACAGTCTGGGGCATCAAGCAGCTCCAGGCAAGAATCCTGGCTGTGGAAAGATACCTAAAGGATC
AACAGCTCCTGGGGATTTGGGGTTGCTCTGGAAAACTCATTTGCACCACTGCTGTGCCTTGGAATGCTAG
TTGGAGTAATAAATCTCTGGAACAGATTTGGAATCACACGACCTGGATGGAGTGGGACAGAGAAATTAAC
AATTACACAAGCTTAATACACTCCTTAATTGAAGAATCGCAAAACCAGCAAGAAAAGAATGAACAAGAAT
TATTGGAATTAGATAAATGGGCAAGTTTGTGGAATTGGTTTAACATAACAAATTGGCTGTGGTATATAAA
ATTATTCATAATGATAGTAGGAGGCTTGGTAGGTTTAAGAATAGTTTTTGCTGTACTTTCTATAGTGAAT
AGAGTTAGGCAGGGATATTCACCATTATCGTTTCAGACCCACCTCCCAACCCCGAGGGGACCCGACAGGC
CCGAAGGAATAGAAGAAGAAGGTGGAGAGAGAGACAGAGACAGATCCATTCGATTAGTGAACGGATCTCG
ACGGTATCGGTTAACTTTTAAAAGAAAAGGGGGGATTGGGGGGTACAGTGCAGGGGAAAGAATAGTAGAC
ATAATAGCAACAGACATACAAACTAAAGAATTACAAAAACAAATTACAAAAATTCAAAATTTTATCGATC
ACGAGACTAGCCTCGAGCTGGCTGCAGTAACGCCATTTTGCAAGGCATGGAAAAATACCAAACCAAGAAT
AGAGAAGTTCAGATCAAGGGCGGGTACATGAAAATAGCTAACGTTGGGCCAAACAGGATATCTGCGGTGA
GCAGTTTCGGCCCCGGCCCGGGGCCAAGAACAGATGGTCACCGCAGTTTCGGCCCCGGCCCGAGGCCAAG
AACAGATGGTCCCCAGATATGGCCCAACCCTCAGCAGTTTCTTAAGACCCATCAGATGTTTCCAGGCTCC
CCCAAGGACCTGAAATGACCCTGCGCCTTATTTGAATTAACCAATCAGCCTGCTTCTCGCTTCTGTTCGC
GCGCTTCTGCTTCCCGAGCTCTATAAAAGAGCTCACAACCCCTCACTCGGCGCGCCAGTCCTCCGACAGA
CTGAGTCGGCCGGTCGAATCAAGCTTATCGATACCGTCGACGGATCCGCTAGCCCGCGGTTCGAAATGGC
TGAATTTCTAGATGACCAGGAAACTCGACTGTGTGACAACTGCAAAAAAGAAATTCCTGTGTTTAACTTT
ACCATCCATGAGATCCACTGTCAAAGGAACATTGGTATGTGTCCTACCTGTAAGGAACCATTTCCCAAAT
CTGACATGGAGACTCACATGGCTGCAGAACACTGTCAGGTGACCTGCAAATGTAACAAGAAGTTGGAGAA
GAGGCTGTTAAAGAAGCATGAGGAGACTGAGTGCCCTTTGCGGCTTGCTGTCTGCCAGCACTGTGATTTA
GAACTTTCCATTCTCAAACTGAAGGAACATGAAGATTATTGTGGTGCCCGGACGGAACTATGTGGCAACT
GTGGTCGCAATGTCCTTGTGAAAGATCTGAAGACTCACCCTGAAGTTTGTGGGAGAGAGGGGGAGGAAAA
GAGAAATGAGGTTGCCATACCTCCTAATGCATATGATGAATCTTGGGGTCAGGATGGAATCTGGATTGCA
TCCCAACTCCTCAGACAAATTGAGGCTCTGGACCCACCCATGAGGCTGCCGCGAAGGCCCCTGAGAGCCT
TTGAATCAGATGTTTTCCACAATAGAACTACCAACCAAAGGAACATTACAGCCCAGGTTTCAATTCAGAA
TAATCTGTTTGAAGAACAAGAGAGGCAGGAAAGGAATAGAGGCCAACAGCCCCCCAAAGAGGGTGGTGAA
GAGAGTGCAAACTTGGACTTCATGTTGGCCCTAAGTCTGCAAAATGAAGGCCAAGCCTCCAGTGTGGCAG
AGCAGGACTTCTGGAGGGCCGTATGTGAGGCCGACCAGTCTCATGGCGGTCCCAGGTCTCTCAGTGACAT
AAAGGGTGCAGCTGACGAGATCATGTTGCCTTGTGAATTTTGTGAGGAGCTCTACCCAGAGGAACTGCTG
ATTGACCATCAGACAAGCTGTAACCCTTCACGTGCCTTACCTTCACTCAATACTGGCAGCTCTTCCCCCA
GAGGGGTGGAGGAACCTGATGTCATCTTCCAGAACTTCTTGCAACAGGCTGCAAGTAACCAGTTAGACTC
TTTGATGGGCCTGAGCAATTCACACCCTGTGGAGGAGAGCATCATTATCCCATGTGAATTCTGTGGGGTA
CAGCTGGAAGAGGAGGTGCTGTTCCATCACCAGGACCAGTGTGACCAACGCCCAGCCACTGCAACCAACC
ATGTGACAGAGGGGATTCCTAGACTGGATTCCCAGCCTCAAGAGACCTCACCAGAGCTGCCCAGGAGGCG
TGTCAGACACCAGGGAGACCTGTCTTCTGGTTACCTGGATGATACTAAGCAGGAAACAGCTAATGGGCCC
ACCTCCTGTCTGCCTCCCAGCCGACCCATTAACAATATGACAGCTACCTATAACCAGCTATCGAGATCAA
CATCAGGCCCCAGACCTGGGTGCCAGCCCAGCTCTCCTTGTGTGCCGAAGCTCAGCAACTCAGACAGCCA
GGACATCCAGGGGCGGAATCGAGACAGCCAGAATGGGGCCATAGCCCCTGGGCACGTTTCAGTGATTCGC
CCTCCTCAAAATCTCTACCCAGAAAACATTGTGCCCTCTTTCTCCCCTGGGCCTTCAGGGAGATACGGAG
CTAGTGGTAGGAGTGAAGGTGGCAGGAATTCCCGGGTCACCCCTGCAGCTGCCAACTACCGCAGCAGAAC
TGCAAAGGCAAAGCCTTCCAAGCAACAGGGAGCTGGGGATGCAGAAGAGGAAGAGGAGGAGTAAACCGGT
CGGATCCCCCGGGCTGCAGGAATTCGAGCATCTTACCGCCATTTATTCCCATATTTGTTCTGTTTTTCTT
GATTTGGGTATACATTTAAATGTTAATAAAACAAAATGGTGGGGCAATCATTTACATTTTTAGGGATATG
TAATTACTAGTTCAGGTGTATTGCCACAAGACAAACATGTTAAGAAACTTTCCCGTTATTTACGCTCTGT
TCCTGTTAATCAACCTCTGGATTACAAAATTTGTGAAAGATTGACTGATATTCTTAACTATGTTGCTCCT
TTTACGCTGTGTGGATATGCTGCTTTAATGCCTCTGTATCATGCTATTGCTTCCCGTACGGCTTTCGTTT
TCTCCTCCTTGTATAAATCCTGGTTGCTGTCTCTTTATGAGGAGTTGTGGCCCGTTGTCCGTCAACGTGG
CGTGGTGTGCTCTGTGTTTGCTGACGCAACCCCCACTGGCTGGGGCATTGCCACCACCTGTCAACTCCTT
TCTGGGACTTTCGCTTTCCCCCTCCCGATCGCCACGGCAGAACTCATCGCCGCCTGCCTTGCCCGCTGCT
GGACAGGGGCTAGGTTGCTGGGCACTGATAATTCCGTGGTGTTGTCGGGGAAGCTGACGTCCTTTGCAAT
TCGATATCAAGCTGTACCTTCTAGATGTACAGAGGATGCAGCGCTTCTAGACCAATGACTTACAAGGCAG
CTGTAGATCTTAGCCACTTTTTAAAAGAAAAGGGGGGACTGGAAGGGCTAATTCACTCCCAACGAAGACA
AGATCTGCTTTTTGCTTGTACTGGGTCTCTCTGGTTAGACCAGATCTGAGCCTGGGAGCTCTCTGGCTAA
CTAGGGAACCCACTGCTTAAGCCTCAATAAAGCTTGCCTTGAGTGCTTCAAGTAGTGTGTGCCCGTCTGT
TGTGTGACTCTGGTAACTAGAGATCCCTCAGACCCTTTTAGTCAGTGTGGAAAATCTCTAGCAGTAGTAG
TTCATGTCATCTTATTATTCAGTATTTATAACTTGCAAAGAAATGAATATCAGAGAGTGAGAGGAACTTG
TTTATTGCAGCTTATAATGGTTACAAATAAAGCAATAGCATCACAAATTTCACAAATAAAGCATTTTTTT
CACTGCATTCTAGTTGTGGTTTGTCCAAACTCATCAATGTATCTTATCATGTCTGGCTCTAGCTATCCCG
CCCCTAACTCCGCCCATCCCGCCCCTAACTCCGCCCAGTTCCGCCCATTCTCCGCCCCATGGCTGACTAA
TTTTTTTT
Features (pLannotate 1.2.2; 29 found; start..end, strand, type, name):
     94..112     -  promoter       T7 promoter: promoter for bacteriophage T7 RNA polymerase
    120..275     +  CDS            lacZα (fragment): LacZα fragment of β-galactosidase; lacZ fragment
    280..708     +  rep_origin     f1 ori (sequence partly withheld): f1 bacteriophage origin of replication; arrow indicates direction of (+) strand synthesis
    761..865     +  promoter       AmpR promoter: bla
    866..1726    +  CDS            AmpR: β-lactamase; bla; confers resistance to ampicillin, carbenicillin, and related antibiotics
   1897..2485    +  rep_origin     ori: high-copy-number ColE1/pMB1/pBR322/pUC origin of replication
   2668..2760    +  CDS            lacI (fragment): lac repressor; lacI; The lac repressor binds to the lac operator to inhibit transcription in E. coli. This inhibition can be relieved by adding lactose or isopropyl-β-D-thiogalactopyranoside (IPTG).
   2773..2794    +  protein_bind   CAP binding site: CAP binding activates transcription in the presence of cAMP. E. coli catabolite activator protein
   2809..2839    +  promoter       lac promoter: promoter for the E. coli lac operon
   2847..2863    +  protein_bind   lac operator: The lac repressor binds to the lac operator to inhibit transcription in E. coli. This inhibition can be relieved by adding lactose or isopropyl-β-D-thiogalactopyranoside (IPTG). lac repressor encoded by lacI
   2908..2926    +  promoter       T3 promoter: promoter for bacteriophage T3 RNA polymerase
   2954..3180    +  promoter       RSV promoter: Rous sarcoma virus enhancer/promoter
   3181..3361    +  LTR            5' LTR (truncated): truncated 5' long terminal repeat (LTR) from HIV-1
   3408..3533    +  misc_feature   HIV-1 Ψ: packaging signal of human immunodeficiency virus type 1
   3517..3880    +  CDS            HIV-1 gag (fragment): gag protein from human immunodeficiency virus 1; gag
   4026..4259    +  misc_feature   RRE: The Rev response element (RRE) of HIV-1 allows for Rev-dependent mRNA export from the nucleus to the cytoplasm.
   4636..4736    +  CDS            Rev (fragment): human immunodeficiency virus 1 (HIV-1) Rev protein; rev; enhances nuclear export of unspliced and incompletely spliced viral mRNAs
   4755..4872    +  misc_feature   cPPT/CTS: central polypurine tract and central termination sequence of HIV-1
   4906..5307    +  promoter       SFFV promoter: spleen focus-forming virus long terminal repeat (LTR) promoter
   5317..5340    +  misc_feature   MCS (fragment): pBluescript multiple cloning site
   5365..7110    +  CDS            TRAFD1: TRAD1_HUMAN - Also known as FLN29. Experimental evidence at protein level: Swiss-Prot protein existence level 1. Negative feedback regulator that controls excessive innate immune responses. Regulates both Toll-like receptor 4 (TLR4) and DDX58/RIG1-like helicases (RLH) pathways. May inhibit the LTR pathway by direct interaction with TRAF6 and attenuation of NF-kappa-B activation. May negatively regulate the RLH pathway downstream from MAVS and upstream of NF-kappa-B and IRF3 (By similarity). From Homo sapiens (Human).
   7121..7146    +  misc_feature   MCS (fragment): pBluescript multiple cloning site
   7146..7205    +  CDS            S (fragment): HBSAG_WHV6 - Experimental evidence at transcript level: Swiss-Prot protein existence level 2. The middle envelope protein plays an important role in the budding of the virion. It is involved in the induction of budding in a nucleocapsid independent way. In this process the majority of envelope proteins bud to form subviral lipoprotein particles of 22 nm of diameter that do not contain a nucleocapsid (By similarity). From Woodchuck hepatitis B virus (isolate w64/pWS23) (WHV).
   7337..7740    +  misc_feature   WPRE: woodchuck hepatitis virus posttranscriptional regulatory element
   7798..7857    +  CDS            nef (fragment): NEF_HV1Z2 - Experimental evidence at protein level: Swiss-Prot protein existence level 1. Extracellular Nef protein targets CD4(+) T-lymphocytes for apoptosis by interacting with CXCR4 surface receptors. From Human immunodeficiency virus type 1 group M subtype D (isolate Z2/CDC-Z34) (HIV-1).
   7859..8092    +  LTR            3' LTR (ΔU3): self-inactivating 3' long terminal repeat (LTR) from HIV-1
   8164..8285    +  polyA_signal   SV40 poly(A) signal: SV40 polyadenylation signal
   8304..8325    +  rep_origin     SV40 ori (fragment): SV40 origin of replication
   8325..73      +  rep_origin     SV40 ori (across the origin): SV40 origin of replication
