[The description below was written by a language model from this plasmid's Addgene catalogue record and pLannotate feature annotations shown in this document.]
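Description:
SFFV-TRAFD1-Brd 263 is a lentiviral expression plasmid built on the SFFV-MCS backbone, carrying the human TRAFD1 (also called FLN29) open reading frame together with a unique identifying barcode. It is maintained in E. coli through a high-copy ColE1/pUC-type origin with ampicillin selection (AmpR under its own bla promoter). The backbone also retains pBluescript-derived remnants such as an f1 origin, lacZα and lac regulatory fragments, and T7/T3 promoters. No mammalian selection marker or fluorescent reporter is annotated in the roughly 8.4 kb sequence.

The viral portion has a third-generation, self-inactivating layout. An RSV promoter fused to a truncated HIV-1 5' LTR drives Tat-independent transcription of the genomic RNA in packaging cells. It is followed by the Ψ packaging signal with a gag fragment, the RRE for Rev-dependent nuclear export, and the cPPT/CTS that aids nuclear import. Downstream, the spleen focus-forming virus (SFFV) promoter, which is strong in haematopoietic and immune cells, drives TRAFD1, cloned between retained restriction sites in the multiple cloning site. A WPRE follows to enhance transcript stability and expression, and the cassette ends at a ΔU3 3' LTR with an SV40 polyadenylation signal and SV40 origin sequences beyond it.

According to the depositor, the barcode was inserted at an XbaI site after the WPRE, giving the order SFFV–TF–WPRE–barcode. The barcode is not separately annotated in the feature table. Placed upstream of the 3' LTR, it should be included in the transcript, allowing the delivered factor to be identified by sequencing. The plasmid belongs to a barcoded transcription factor collection for combinatorial screening of immune cell reprogramming.
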