Addgene plasmid #219205: SFFV-TRAFD1-Brd 263
Purpose: Transcription factor TRAFD1 with a specific barcode assigned.
Depositing lab: Filipe Pereira. Depositing organization: Center for Neuroscience and Cell Biology, University of Coimbra. Publication: A combinatorial transcription factor screening platform for immune cell reprogramming. Kurochkin I, Altman AR, Caiado I, Pertiga-Cabral D, Halitzki E, Minaeva M, Zimmermannova O, Henriques-Oliveira L, Klein D, Nair M, Oliveira D, Cajal LR, Knittel R, Feick C, Ringner M, Martin M, Cirovic B, Pires CF, Rosa FF, Sitnicka E, Theis FJ, Pereira CF. Cell Syst. 2026 Jan 21;17(1):101457. doi: 10.1016/j.cels.2025.101457. Epub 2026 Jan 14. PubMed 41539305.
Backbone
  Vector backbone: SFFV-MCS
  Backbone size w/o insert (bp): 6638
  Vector type: Lentiviral
Growth in bacteria
  Bacterial resistance: Ampicillin, 100 μg/mL
  Growth temperature: 37°C
  Growth strain: NEB Stable
  Copy number: High Copy
Gene/Insert
  Gene/Insert name: TRAFD1
  Species: H. sapiens (human)
  Insert size (bp): 1749
  Entrez Gene: TRAFD1 (a.k.a. FLN29)
  Promoter: The spleen focus-forming virus (SFFV) promoter
  Cloning method: Restriction Enzyme; 5′ cloning site Bsp119I (not destroyed); 3′ cloning site BstHI (not destroyed)
Terms and licenses: Academic/Nonprofit Terms; Industry Terms: Not Available to Industry
Depositor comments: Barcode sequence cloned into XbaI restriction site. Design of plasmid is as follows: SFFV-[TF sequence]-WPRE-[Barcode sequence].
How to cite: SFFV-TRAFD1-Brd 263 was a gift from Filipe Pereira (Addgene plasmid # 219205 ; http://n2t.net/addgene:219205 ; RRID:Addgene_219205)
