>Addgene plasmid #219205 | SFFV-TRAFD1-Brd 263 | depositor partial sequence | sequence record 428095 | TF ORF
ATGGCTGAATTTCTAGATGACCAGGAAACTCGACTGTGTGACAACTGCAAAAAAGAAATTCCTGTGTTTA
ACTTTACCATCCATGAGATCCACTGTCAAAGGAACATTGGTATGTGTCCTACCTGTAAGGAACCATTTCC
CAAATCTGACATGGAGACTCACATGGCTGCAGAACACTGTCAGGTGACCTGCAAATGTAACAAGAAGTTG
GAGAAGAGGCTGTTAAAGAAGCATGAGGAGACTGAGTGCCCTTTGCGGCTTGCTGTCTGCCAGCACTGTG
ATTTAGAACTTTCCATTCTCAAACTGAAGGAACATGAAGATTATTGTGGTGCCCGGACGGAACTATGTGG
CAACTGTGGTCGCAATGTCCTTGTGAAAGATCTGAAGACTCACCCTGAAGTTTGTGGGAGAGAGGGGGAG
GAAAAGAGAAATGAGGTTGCCATACCTCCTAATGCATATGATGAATCTTGGGGTCAGGATGGAATCTGGA
TTGCATCCCAACTCCTCAGACAAATTGAGGCTCTGGACCCACCCATGAGGCTGCCGCGAAGGCCCCTGAG
AGCCTTTGAATCAGATGTTTTCCACAATAGAACTACCAACCAAAGGAACATTACAGCCCAGGTTTCAATT
CAGAATAATCTGTTTGAAGAACAAGAGAGGCAGGAAAGGAATAGAGGCCAACAGCCCCCCAAAGAGGGTG
GTGAAGAGAGTGCAAACTTGGACTTCATGTTGGCCCTAAGTCTGCAAAATGAAGGCCAAGCCTCCAGTGT
GGCAGAGCAGGACTTCTGGAGGGCCGTATGTGAGGCCGACCAGTCTCATGGCGGTCCCAGGTCTCTCAGT
GACATAAAGGGTGCAGCTGACGAGATCATGTTGCCTTGTGAATTTTGTGAGGAGCTCTACCCAGAGGAAC
TGCTGATTGACCATCAGACAAGCTGTAACCCTTCACGTGCCTTACCTTCACTCAATACTGGCAGCTCTTC
CCCCAGAGGGGTGGAGGAACCTGATGTCATCTTCCAGAACTTCTTGCAACAGGCTGCAAGTAACCAGTTA
GACTCTTTGATGGGCCTGAGCAATTCACACCCTGTGGAGGAGAGCATCATTATCCCATGTGAATTCTGTG
GGGTACAGCTGGAAGAGGAGGTGCTGTTCCATCACCAGGACCAGTGTGACCAACGCCCAGCCACTGCAAC
CAACCATGTGACAGAGGGGATTCCTAGACTGGATTCCCAGCCTCAAGAGACCTCACCAGAGCTGCCCAGG
AGGCGTGTCAGACACCAGGGAGACCTGTCTTCTGGTTACCTGGATGATACTAAGCAGGAAACAGCTAATG
GGCCCACCTCCTGTCTGCCTCCCAGCCGACCCATTAACAATATGACAGCTACCTATAACCAGCTATCGAG
ATCAACATCAGGCCCCAGACCTGGGTGCCAGCCCAGCTCTCCTTGTGTGCCGAAGCTCAGCAACTCAGAC
AGCCAGGACATCCAGGGGCGGAATCGAGACAGCCAGAATGGGGCCATAGCCCCTGGGCACGTTTCAGTGA
TTCGCCCTCCTCAAAATCTCTACCCAGAAAACATTGTGCCCTCTTTCTCCCCTGGGCCTTCAGGGAGATA
CGGAGCTAGTGGTAGGAGTGAAGGTGGCAGGAATTCCCGGGTCACCCCTGCAGCTGCCAACTACCGCAGC
AGAACTGCAAAGGCAAAGCCTTCCAAGCAACAGGGAGCTGGGGATGCAGAAGAGGAAGAGGAGGAGTAA
