>Addgene plasmid #219205 | SFFV-TRAFD1-Brd 263 | depositor partial sequence | sequence record 428096 | Barcode sequence
TGTACAGAGGATGCAGCGCT
